>Addgene plasmid #81687 | pDONR223_BRAF_p.N581S | addgene full sequence | sequence record 168429 | Addgene NGS Result
CTGAGCGTCAGACCCCGTAGAAAAGATCAAAGGATCTTCTTGAGATCCTTTTTTTCTGCGCGTAATCTGC
TGCTTGCAAACAAAAAAACCACCGCTACCAGCGGTGGTTTGTTTGCCGGATCAAGAGCTACCAACTCTTT
TTCCGAAGGTAACTGGCTTCAGCAGAGCGCAGATACCAAATACTGTTCTTCTAGTGTAGCCGTAGTTAGG
CCACCACTTCAAGAACTCTGTAGCACCGCCTACATACCTCGCTCTGCTAATCCTGTTACCAGTGGCTGCT
GCCAGTGGCGATAAGTCGTGTCTTACCGGGTTGGACTCAAGACGATAGTTACCGGATAAGGCGCAGCGGT
CGGGCTGAACGGGGGGTTCGTGCACACAGCCCAGCTTGGAGCGAACGACCTACACCGAACTGAGATACCT
ACAGCGTGAGCTATGAGAAAGCGCCACGCTTCCCGAAGGGAGAAAGGCGGACAGGTATCCGGTAAGCGGC
AGGGTCGGAACAGGAGAGCGCACGAGGGAGCTTCCAGGGGGAAACGCCTGGTATCTTTATAGTCCTGTCG
GGTTTCGCCACCTCTGACTTGAGCGTCGATTTTTGTGATGCTCGTCAGGGGGGCGGAGCCTATGGAAAAA
CGCCAGCAACGCGGCCTTTTTACGGTTCCTGGCCTTTTGCTGGCCTTTTGCTCACATGTTCTTTCCTGCG
TTATCCCCTGATTCTGTGGATAACCGTATTACCGCCTTTGAGTGAGCTGATACCGCTCGCCGCAGCCGAA
CGACCGAGCGCAGCGAGTCAGTGAGCGAGGAAGCGGAAGAGCGCCCAATACGCAAACCGCCTCTCCCCGC
GCGTTGGCCGATTCATTAATGCAGCTGGCACGACAGGTTTCCCGACTGGAAAGCGGGCAGTGAGCGCAAC
GCAATTAATACGCGTACCGCTAGCCAGGAAGAGTTTGTAGAAACGCAAAAAGGCCATCCGTCAGGATGGC
CTTCTGCTTAGTTTGATGCCTGGCAGTTTATGGCGGGCGTCCTGCCCGCCACCCTCCGGGCCGTTGCTTC
ACAACGTTCAAATCCGCTCCCGGCGGATTTGTCCTACTCAGGAGAGCGTTCACCGACAAACAACAGATAA
AACGAAAGGCCCAGTCTTCCGACTGAGCCTTTCGTTTTATTTGATGCCTGGCAGTTCCCTACTCTCGCGT
TAACGCTAGCATGGATGTTTTCCCAGTCACGACGTTGTAAAACGACGGCCAGTCTTAAGCTCGGGCCCCA
AATAATGATTTTATTTTGACTGATAGTGACCTGTTCGTTGCAACAAATTGATGAGCAATGCTTTTTTATA
ATGCCAACTTTGTACAAAAAAGTTGGCACCATGGCGGCGCTGAGCGGTGGCGGTGGTGGCGGCGCGGAGC
CGGGCCAGGCTCTGTTCAACGGGGACATGGAGCCCGAGGCCGGCGCCGGCGCCGGCGCCGCGGCCTCTTC
GGCTGCGGACCCTGCCATTCCGGAGGAGGTGTGGAATATCAAACAAATGATTAAGTTGACACAGGAACAT
ATAGAGGCCCTATTGGACAAATTTGGTGGGGAGCATAATCCACCATCAATATATCTGGAGGCCTATGAAG
AATACACCAGCAAGCTAGATGCACTCCAACAAAGAGAACAACAGTTATTGGAATCTCTGGGGAACGGAAC
TGATTTTTCTGTTTCTAGCTCTGCATCAATGGATACCGTTACATCTTCTTCCTCTTCTAGCCTTTCAGTG
CTACCTTCATCTCTTTCAGTTTTTCAAAATCCCACAGATGTGGCACGGAGCAACCCCAAGTCACCACAAA
AACCTATCGTTAGAGTCTTCCTGCCCAACAAACAGAGGACAGTGGTACCTGCAAGGTGTGGAGTTACAGT
CCGAGACAGTCTAAAGAAAGCACTGATGATGAGAGGTCTAATCCCAGAGTGCTGTGCTGTTTACAGAATT
CAGGATGGAGAGAAGAAACCAATTGGTTGGGACACTGATATTTCCTGGCTTACTGGAGAAGAATTGCATG
TGGAAGTGTTGGAGAATGTTCCACTTACAACACACAACTTTGTACGAAAAACGTTTTTCACCTTAGCATT
TTGTGACTTTTGTCGAAAGCTGCTTTTCCAGGGTTTCCGCTGTCAAACATGTGGTTATAAATTTCACCAG
CGTTGTAGTACAGAAGTTCCACTGATGTGTGTTAATTATGACCAACTTGATTTGCTGTTTGTCTCCAAGT
TCTTTGAACACCACCCAATACCACAGGAAGAGGCGTCCTTAGCAGAGACTGCCCTAACATCTGGATCATC
CCCTTCCGCACCCGCCTCGGACTCTATTGGGCCCCAAATTCTCACCAGTCCGTCTCCTTCAAAATCCATT
CCAATTCCACAGCCCTTCCGACCAGCAGATGAAGATCATCGAAATCAATTTGGGCAACGAGACCGATCCT
CATCAGCTCCCAATGTGCATATAAACACAATAGAACCTGTCAATATTGATGACTTGATTAGAGACCAAGG
ATTTCGTGGTGATGGAGGATCAACCACAGGTTTGTCTGCTACCCCCCCTGCCTCATTACCTGGCTCACTA
ACTAACGTGAAAGCCTTACAGAAATCTCCAGGACCTCAGCGAGAAAGGAAGTCATCTTCATCCTCAGAAG
ACAGGAATCGAATGAAAACACTTGGTAGACGGGACTCGAGTGATGATTGGGAGATTCCTGATGGGCAGAT
TACAGTGGGACAAAGAATTGGATCTGGATCATTTGGAACAGTCTACAAGGGAAAGTGGCATGGTGATGTG
GCAGTGAAAATGTTGAATGTGACAGCACCTACACCTCAGCAGTTACAAGCCTTCAAAAATGAAGTAGGAG
TACTCAGGAAAACACGACATGTGAATATCCTACTCTTCATGGGCTATTCCACAAAGCCACAACTGGCTAT
TGTTACCCAGTGGTGTGAGGGCTCCAGCTTGTATCACCATCTCCATATCATTGAGACCAAATTTGAGATG
ATCAAACTTATAGATATTGCACGACAGACTGCACAGGGCATGGATTACTTACACGCCAAGTCAATCATCC
ACAGAGACCTCAAGAGTAATAGTATATTTCTTCATGAAGACCTCACAGTAAAAATAGGTGATTTTGGTCT
AGCTACAGTGAAATCTCGATGGAGTGGGTCCCATCAGTTTGAACAGTTGTCTGGATCCATTTTGTGGATG
GCACCAGAAGTCATCAGAATGCAAGATAAAAATCCATACAGCTTTCAGTCAGATGTATATGCATTTGGAA
TTGTTCTGTATGAATTGATGACTGGACAGTTACCTTATTCAAACATCAACAACAGGGACCAGATAATTTT
TATGGTGGGACGAGGATACCTGTCTCCAGATCTCAGTAAGGTACGGAGTAACTGTCCAAAAGCCATGAAG
AGATTAATGGCAGAGTGCCTCAAAAAGAAAAGAGATGAGAGACCACTCTTTCCCCAAATTCTCGCCTCTA
TTGAGCTGCTGGCCCGCTCATTGCCAAAAATTCACCGCAGTGCATCAGAACCCTCCTTGAATCGGGCTGG
TTTCCAAACAGAGGATTTTAGTCTATATGCTTGTGCTTCTCCAAAAACACCCATCCAGGCAGGGGGATAT
GGTGCGTTTCCTGTCCACTGATTGCCAACTTTCTTGTACAAAGTTGGCATTATAAGAAAGCATTGCTTAT
CAATTTGTTGCAACGAACAGGTCACTATCAGTCAAAATAAAATCATTATTTGCCATCCAGCTGATATCCC
CTATAGTGAGTCGTATTACATGGTCATAGCTGTTTCCTGGCAGCTCTGGCCCGTGTCTCAAAATCTCTGA
TGTTACATTGCACAAGATAAAAATATATCATCATGCCTCCTCTAGACCAGCCAGGACAGAAATGCCTCGA
CTTCGCTGCTACCCAAGGTTGCCGGGTGACGCACACCGTGGAAACGGATGAAGGCACGAACCCAGTGGAC
ATAAGCCTGTTCGGTTCGTAAGCTGTAATGCAAGTAGCGTATGCGCTCACGCAACTGGTCCAGAACCTTG
ACCGAACGCAGCGGTGGTAACGGCGCAGTGGCGGTTTTCATGGCTTGTTATGACTGTTTTTTTGGGGTAC
AGTCTATGCCTCGGGCATCCAAGCAGCAAGCGCGTTACGCCGTGGGTCGATGTTTGATGTTATGGAGCAG
CAACGATGTTACGCAGCAGGGCAGTCGCCCTAAAACAAAGTTAAACATTATGAGGGAAGCGGTGATCGCC
GAAGTATCGACTCAACTATCAGAGGTAGTTGGCGTCATCGAGCGCCATCTCGAACCGACGTTGCTGGCCG
TACATTTGTACGGCTCCGCAGTGGATGGCGGCCTGAAGCCACACAGTGATATTGATTTGCTGGTTACGGT
GACCGTAAGGCTTGATGAAACAACGCGGCGAGCTTTGATCAACGACCTTTTGGAAACTTCGGCTTCCCCT
GGAGAGAGCGAGATTCTCCGCGCTGTAGAAGTCACCATTGTTGTGCACGACGACATCATTCCGTGGCGTT
ATCCAGCTAAGCGCGAACTGCAATTTGGAGAATGGCAGCGCAATGACATTCTTGCAGGTATCTTCGAGCC
AGCCACGATCGACATTGATCTGGCTATCTTGCTGACAAAAGCAAGAGAACATAGCGTTGCCTTGGTAGGT
CCAGCGGCGGAGGAACTCTTTGATCCGGTTCCTGAACAGGATCTATTTGAGGCGCTAAATGAAACCTTAA
CGCTATGGAACTCGCCGCCCGACTGGGCTGGCGATGAGCGAAATGTAGTGCTTACGTTGTCCCGCATTTG
GTACAGCGCAGTAACCGGCAAAATCGCGCCGAAGGATGTCGCTGCCGACTGGGCAATGGAGCGCCTGCCG
GCCCAGTATCAGCCCGTCATACTTGAAGCTAGACAGGCTTATCTTGGACAAGAAGAAGATCGCTTGGCCT
CGCGCGCAGATCAGTTGGAAGAATTTGTCCACTACGTGAAAGGCGAGATCACCAAGGTAGTCGGCAAATA
ACCCTCGAGCCACCCATGACCAAAATCCCTTAACGTGAGTTACGCGTCGTTCCA
Features (pLannotate 1.2.2; 12 found; start..end, strand, type, name):
     40..628     +  rep_origin     ori: high-copy-number ColE1/pMB1/pBR322/pUC origin of replication
    811..903     +  CDS            lacI (fragment): lac repressor; lacI; The lac repressor binds to the lac operator to inhibit transcription in E. coli. This inhibition can be relieved by adding lactose or isopropyl-β-D-thiogalactopyranoside (IPTG).
    958..985     -  terminator     rrnB T2 terminator: transcription terminator T2 from the E. coli rrnB gene
   1117..1160    +  terminator     rrnB T1 terminator: Escherichia coli rrnB; transcription terminator T1 from the E. coli rrnB gene
   1207..1243    -  CDS            lacZα (fragment): LacZα fragment of β-galactosidase; lacZ fragment
   1260..1355    +  protein_bind   attL3: mutant version of attL; recombination site for the Gateway® LR reaction LR Clonase™
   1361..3658    +  CDS            BRAF: BRAF_HUMAN - Also known as BRAF1, RAFB1. Experimental evidence at protein level: Swiss-Prot protein existence level 1. Protein kinase involved in the transduction of mitogenic signals from the cell membrane to the nucleus (Probable). Phosphorylates MAP2K1, and thereby activates the MAP kinase signal transduction pathway (PubMed:21441910, PubMed:29433126). May play a role in the postsynaptic responses of hippocampal neurons (PubMed:1508179). From Homo sapiens (Human).
   3666..3761    -  protein_bind   attL3: mutant version of attL; recombination site for the Gateway® LR reaction LR Clonase™
   3780..3798    -  promoter       T7 promoter: promoter for bacteriophage T7 RNA polymerase
   3988..4011    +  promoter       Pc promoter (fragment): intI1 (promoter lies within the coding sequence); class 1 integron promoter
   4187..4243    +  CDS            GmR (fragment): gentamycin acetyltransferase; aacC1; confers resistance to gentamycin
   4250..5041    +  CDS            SmR: aminoglycoside adenylyltransferase (Murphy, 1985); aadA; confers resistance to spectinomycin and streptomycin
