[The description below was written by a language model from this plasmid's Addgene catalogue record and pLannotate feature annotations shown in this document.]
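Description:
pDONR223_BRAF_p.N581S is a Gateway entry clone built on the Invitrogen pDONR223 backbone, carrying the human BRAF open reading frame with the N581S missense substitution. It is a bacterial propagation plasmid rather than an expression vector. It replicates in E. coli from a high-copy ColE1/pUC-type origin and is selected with spectinomycin through the aadA (SmR) aminoglycoside adenylyltransferase gene. That gene sits downstream of fragments of a class 1 integron Pc promoter and a gentamicin resistance gene. The sequenced record is about 5.1 kb, consistent with a roughly 2.8 kb backbone plus the approximately 2.3 kb BRAF coding sequence.

The BRAF ORF is flanked on both sides by attL recombination sites. The automated annotation labels both as attL3, which likely reflects imprecise matching rather than two identical sites. These sites let LR Clonase transfer the insert directionally into any compatible Gateway destination vector. The record lists no promoter for the insert, so expression depends on the destination vector chosen. rrnB T1 and T2 terminators lie upstream of the cassette and help insulate it from read-through transcription. A T7 promoter lies downstream of the cassette on the opposite strand, pointing back toward the insert. The short lacI and lacZα fragments are backbone remnants. The clone is in the "closed" configuration, with a stop codon immediately after the insert, so it yields native or N-terminally tagged protein but cannot be used for C-terminal fusions.

BRAF encodes a serine/threonine kinase that phosphorylates MAP2K1 and activates the MAP kinase pathway. This variant belongs to the Target Accelerator Plasmid Collection, which was assembled for systematic functional testing of rare cancer-associated alleles.
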