Addgene plasmid #81687: pDONR223_BRAF_p.N581S
Purpose: Gateway Donor vector containing BRAF, part of the Target Accelerator Plasmid Collection.
Depositing lab: Jesse Boehm & William Hahn & David Root. Depositing organization: Broad Institute. Publication: Systematic Functional Interrogation of Rare Cancer Variants Identifies Oncogenic Alleles. Kim E, Ilic N, Shrestha Y, Zou L, Kamburov A, Zhu C, Yang X, Lubonja R, Tran N, Nguyen C, Lawrence MS, Piccioni F, Bagul M, Doench JG, Chouinard CR, Wu X, Hogstrom L, Natoli T, Tamayo P, Horn H, Corsello SM, Lage K, Root DE, Subramanian A, Golub TR, Getz G, Boehm JS, Hahn WC. Cancer Discov. 2016 Jul;6(7):714-26. doi: 10.1158/2159-8290.CD-16-0160. Epub 2016 May 4. PubMed 27147599.
Backbone
  Vector backbone: pDONR223
  Backbone manufacturer: Invitrogen
  Backbone size w/o insert (bp): 2790
  Vector type: Gateway Entry vector
Growth in bacteria
  Bacterial resistance: Spectinomycin, 50 μg/mL
  Growth temperature: 37°C
  Growth strain: DH5alpha
  Copy number: High Copy
Gene/Insert
  Gene/Insert name: BRAF (alt name: NM_004333.4)
  Species: H. sapiens (human)
  Mutation: N581S
  Entrez Gene: BRAF (a.k.a. B-RAF1, B-raf, BRAF-1, BRAF1, NS7, RAFB1)
  Promoter: None
  Cloning method: Gateway Cloning
  Sequencing primers: 5′ M13pUC-fwd; 3′ M13-Rev
Terms and licenses: Academic/Nonprofit Terms; Industry Terms: Not Available to Industry
Depositor comments: Closed state: stop codon immediately follows insert
How to cite: pDONR223_BRAF_p.N581S was a gift from Jesse Boehm & William Hahn & David Root (Addgene plasmid # 81687 ; http://n2t.net/addgene:81687 ; RRID:Addgene_81687)
