>Addgene plasmid #81687 | pDONR223_BRAF_p.N581S | depositor partial sequence | sequence record 155006 | Insert sequence
ATGGCGGCGCTGAGCGGTGGCGGTGGTGGCGGCGCGGAGCCGGGCCAGGCTCTGTTCAACGGGGACATGG
AGCCCGAGGCCGGCGCCGGCGCCGGCGCCGCGGCCTCTTCGGCTGCGGACCCTGCCATTCCGGAGGAGGT
GTGGAATATCAAACAAATGATTAAGTTGACACAGGAACATATAGAGGCCCTATTGGACAAATTTGGTGGG
GAGCATAATCCACCATCAATATATCTGGAGGCCTATGAAGAATACACCAGCAAGCTAGATGCACTCCAAC
AAAGAGAACAACAGTTATTGGAATCTCTGGGGAACGGAACTGATTTTTCTGTTTCTAGCTCTGCATCAAT
GGATACCGTTACATCTTCTTCCTCTTCTAGCCTTTCAGTGCTACCTTCATCTCTTTCAGTTTTTCAAAAT
CCCACAGATGTGGCACGGAGCAACCCCAAGTCACCACAAAAACCTATCGTTAGAGTCTTCCTGCCCAACA
AACAGAGGACAGTGGTACCTGCAAGGTGTGGAGTTACAGTCCGAGACAGTCTAAAGAAAGCACTGATGAT
GAGAGGTCTAATCCCAGAGTGCTGTGCTGTTTACAGAATTCAGGATGGAGAGAAGAAACCAATTGGTTGG
GACACTGATATTTCCTGGCTTACTGGAGAAGAATTGCATGTGGAAGTGTTGGAGAATGTTCCACTTACAA
CACACAACTTTGTACGAAAAACGTTTTTCACCTTAGCATTTTGTGACTTTTGTCGAAAGCTGCTTTTCCA
GGGTTTCCGCTGTCAAACATGTGGTTATAAATTTCACCAGCGTTGTAGTACAGAAGTTCCACTGATGTGT
GTTAATTATGACCAACTTGATTTGCTGTTTGTCTCCAAGTTCTTTGAACACCACCCAATACCACAGGAAG
AGGCGTCCTTAGCAGAGACTGCCCTAACATCTGGATCATCCCCTTCCGCACCCGCCTCGGACTCTATTGG
GCCCCAAATTCTCACCAGTCCGTCTCCTTCAAAATCCATTCCAATTCCACAGCCCTTCCGACCAGCAGAT
GAAGATCATCGAAATCAATTTGGGCAACGAGACCGATCCTCATCAGCTCCCAATGTGCATATAAACACAA
TAGAACCTGTCAATATTGATGACTTGATTAGAGACCAAGGATTTCGTGGTGATGGAGGATCAACCACAGG
TTTGTCTGCTACCCCCCCTGCCTCATTACCTGGCTCACTAACTAACGTGAAAGCCTTACAGAAATCTCCA
GGACCTCAGCGAGAAAGGAAGTCATCTTCATCCTCAGAAGACAGGAATCGAATGAAAACACTTGGTAGAC
GGGACTCGAGTGATGATTGGGAGATTCCTGATGGGCAGATTACAGTGGGACAAAGAATTGGATCTGGATC
ATTTGGAACAGTCTACAAGGGAAAGTGGCATGGTGATGTGGCAGTGAAAATGTTGAATGTGACAGCACCT
ACACCTCAGCAGTTACAAGCCTTCAAAAATGAAGTAGGAGTACTCAGGAAAACACGACATGTGAATATCC
TACTCTTCATGGGCTATTCCACAAAGCCACAACTGGCTATTGTTACCCAGTGGTGTGAGGGCTCCAGCTT
GTATCACCATCTCCATATCATTGAGACCAAATTTGAGATGATCAAACTTATAGATATTGCACGACAGACT
GCACAGGGCATGGATTACTTACACGCCAAGTCAATCATCCACAGAGACCTCAAGAGTAATAGTATATTTC
TTCATGAAGACCTCACAGTAAAAATAGGTGATTTTGGTCTAGCTACAGTGAAATCTCGATGGAGTGGGTC
CCATCAGTTTGAACAGTTGTCTGGATCCATTTTGTGGATGGCACCAGAAGTCATCAGAATGCAAGATAAA
AATCCATACAGCTTTCAGTCAGATGTATATGCATTTGGAATTGTTCTGTATGAATTGATGACTGGACAGT
TACCTTATTCAAACATCAACAACAGGGACCAGATAATTTTTATGGTGGGACGAGGATACCTGTCTCCAGA
TCTCAGTAAGGTACGGAGTAACTGTCCAAAAGCCATGAAGAGATTAATGGCAGAGTGCCTCAAAAAGAAA
AGAGATGAGAGACCACTCTTTCCCCAAATTCTCGCCTCTATTGAGCTGCTGGCCCGCTCATTGCCAAAAA
TTCACCGCAGTGCATCAGAACCCTCCTTGAATCGGGCTGGTTTCCAAACAGAGGATTTTAGTCTATATGC
TTGTGCTTCTCCAAAAACACCCATCCAGGCAGGGGGATATGGTGCGTTTCCTGTCCAC
